>Addgene plasmid #179140 | Negative Control Binder | addgene full sequence | sequence record 353410 | Addgene NGS Result
TCCTGCATCTTTTAATCAAATCCCAAGATGTGTATAAACGCGCCGGTATGTACAGGAAGAGGTTTATACT
AAACTGTTACATTGCAAACGTGGTTTCGTGTGCCAAGTGTGAAAACCGATGTTTAATCAAGGCTCTGACG
CATTTCTACAACCACGACTCCAAGTGTGTGGGTGAAGTCATGCATCTTTTAATCAAATCCCAAGATGTGT
ATAAACCACCAAACTGCCAAAAAATGAAAACTGTCGACAAGCTCTGTCCGTTTGCTGGCAACTGCAAGGG
TCTCAATCCTATTTGTAATTATTGAATAATAAAACAATTATAAATGTCAAATTTGTTTTTTATTAACGAT
ACAAACCAAACGCAACAAGAACATTTGTAGTATTATCTATAATTGAAAACGCGTAGTTATAATCGCTGAG
GTAATATTTAAAATCATTTTCAAATGATTCACAGTTAATTTGCGACAATATAATTTTATTTTCACATAAA
CTAGACGCCTTGTCGTCTTCTTCTTCGTATTCCTTCTCTTTTTCATTTTTCTCTTCATAAAAATTAACAT
AGTTATTATCGTATCCATATATGTATCTATCGTATAGAGTAAATTTTTTGTTGTCATAAATATATATGTC
TTTTTTAATGGGGTGTATAGTACCGCTGCGCATAGTTTTTCTGTAATTTACAACAGTGCTATTTTCTGGT
AGTTCTTCGGAGTGTGTTGCTTTAATTATTAAATTTATATAATCAATGAATTTGGGATCGTCGGTTTTGT
ACAATATGTTGCCGGCATAGTACGCAGCTTCTTCTAGTTCAATTACACCATTTTTTAGCAGCACCGGATT
AACATAACTTTCCAAAATGTTGTACGAACCGTTAAACAAAAACAGTTCACCTCCCTTTTCTATACTATTG
TCTGCGAGCAGTTGTTTGTTGTTAAAAATAACAGCCATTGTAATGAGACGCACAAACTAATATCACAAAC
TGGAAATGTCTATCAATATATAGTTGCTGATGGCCGGCCTATTAATAGTAATCAATTACGGGGTCATTAG
TTCATAGCCCATATATGGAGTTCCGCGTTACATAACTTACGGTAAATGGCCCGCCTGGCTGACCGCCCAA
CGACCCCCGCCCATTGACGTCAATAATGACGTATGTTCCCATAGTAACGCCAATAGGGACTTTCCATTGA
CGTCAATGGGTGGAGTATTTACGGTAAACTGCCCACTTGGCAGTACATCAAGTGTATCATATGCCAAGTC
CGCCCCCTATTGACGTCAATGACGGTAAATGGCCCGCCTGGCATTATGCCCAGTACATGACCTTACGGGA
CTTTCCTACTTGGCAGTACATCTACGTATTAGTCATCGCTATTACCATGCTGATGCGGTTTTGGCAGTAC
ACCAATGGGCGTGGATAGCGGTTTGACTCACGGGGATTTCCAAGTCTCCACCCCATTGACGTCAATGGGA
GTTTGTTTTGGCACCAAAATCAACGGGACTTTCCAAAATGTCGTAATAACCCCGCCCCGTTGACGCAAAT
GGGCGGTAGGCGTGTACGGTGGGAGGTCTATATAAGCAGACGTCGTTTAGTGAACCGTCAGATCACTAGA
TGCTTTATTGCGGTAGTTTATCACAGTTAAATTGCTAACGCCAGTCTCGAACTTAACGTGCAGAAGTTGG
TCGTGAGGCACTGGGCAGGTAAGTATCGGGCCCTTTGTGCGGGGGGAGCGGCTCGGGGCTGTCCGCGGGG
GGACGGCTGCCTTCGGGGGGGACGGGGCAGGGCGGGGTTCGGCTTCTGGCGTGTGACCGGCGGCTCTAGA
GCCTCTGCTAACCATGTTCATGCCTTCTTCTTTTTCCTACAGCTCCTGGGCAACGTGCTGGTTATTGTGC
TGTCTCATCATTTTGGCAAAGAATTGGATCGGACCGAAATTAATACGACTCACTATAGGGGAATTGTGAG
CGGATAACAATTCCCCGGAGTTAATCCGGGACCTTTAATTCAACCCAACACAATATATTATAGTTAAATA
AGAATTATTATCAAATCATTTGTATATTAATTAAAATACTATACTGTAAATTACATTTTATTTACAATCA
AAGGAGATATACCATGGACTATAAGGACGATGATGACAAAGGATCTGGATCTGTGAGCAAGGGCGAGGAG
GATAACATGGCCATCATCAAGGAGTTCATGCGCTTCAAGGTGCACATGGAGGGCTCCGTGAACGGCCACG
AGTTCGAGATCGAGGGCGAGGGCGAGGGCCGCCCCTACGAGGGCACCCAGACCGCCAAGCTGAAGGTGAC
CAAGGGTGGCCCCCTGCCCTTCGCCTGGGACATCCTGTCCCCTCAGTTCATGTACGGCTCCAAGGCCTAC
GTGAAGCACCCCGCCGACATCCCCGACTACTTGAAGCTGTCCTTCCCCGAGGGCTTCAAGTGGGAGCGCG
TGATGAACTTCGAGGACGGCGGCGTGGTGACCGTGACCCAGGACTCCTCCCTGCAGGACGGCGAGTTCAT
CTACAAGGTGAAGCTGCGCGGCACCAACTTCCCCTCCGACGGCCCCGTAATGCAGAAGAAGACCATGGGC
TGGGAGGCCTCCTCCGAGCGGATGTACCCCGAGGACGGCGCCCTGAAGGGCGAGATCAAGCAGAGGCTGA
AGCTGAAGGACGGCGGCCACTACGACGCTGAGGTCAAGACCACCTACAAGGCCAAGAAGCCCGTGCAGCT
GCCCGGCGCCTACAACGTCAACATCAAGTTGGACATCACCTCCCACAACGAGGACTACACCATCGTGGAA
CAGTACGAACGCGCCGAGGGCCGCCACTCCACCGGCGGCATGGACGAGCTGTACAAGGGTTCTGGATCCA
TGAGCTCCCCGAAACGCCCTAAGCTGCTGCGTGAATATTACGATTGGCTGGTTGATAACAGCTTTACCCC
ATATCTGGTGGTGGATGCCACATACCTGGGCGTGAACGTGCCCGTGGAGTATGTGAAAGACGGTCAGATC
GTGCTGAATCTGTCTGCAAGTGCGACCGGCAACCTGCAACTGACAAATGATTTTATCCAGTTCAACCAAC
GCTTTAAGGGCGTGTCTCGTGAACTGTATATCCCGATGGGTGCCGCTCTGGCCATTTACGCTCGCGAGAA
CGGCGATGGTGTGATGTTCGAACCAGAAGAAATCTATGACGAGCTGAATATTGGTAGATGAAAGCTTGCG
GCCGCACAGCTGTATACACGTGCAAGCCAGCCAGAACTCGCCCCGGAAGACCCCGAGGATCTCGAGCACC
ACCATCACCATCACCATCACTAAGTGATTAACCTCAGGTGCAGGCTGCCTATCAGAAGGTGGTGGCTGGT
GTGGCCAATGCCCTGGCTCACAAATACCACTGAGATCGATCTTTTTCCCTCTGCCAAAAATTATGGGGAC
ATCATGAAGCCCCTTGAGCATCTGACTTCTGGCTAATAAAGGAAATTTATTTTCATTGCAATAGTGTGTT
GGAATTTTTTGTGTCTCTCACTCGGAAGGACATATGGGAGGGCAAATCATTTAAAACATCAGAATGAGTA
TTTGGTTTAGAGTTTGGCAACATATGCCCATATGTAACTAGCATAACCCCTTGGGGCCTCTAAACGGGTC
TTGAGGGGTTTTTTGCTGAAAGCATGCGGAGGAAATTCTCCTTGAAGTTTCCCTGGTGTTCAAAGTAAAG
GAGTTTGCACCAGACGCACCTCTGTTCACTGGTCCGGCGTATTAAAACACGATACATTGTTATTAGTACA
TTTATTAAGCGCTAGATTCTGTGCGTTGTTGATTTACAGACAATTGTTGTACGTATTTTAATAATTCATT
AAATTTATAATCTTTAGGGTGGTATGTTAGAGCGAAAATCAAATGATTTTCAGCGTCTTTATATCTGAAT
TTAAATATTAAATCCTCAATAGATTTGTAAAATAGGTTTCGATTAGTTTCAAACAAGGGTTGTTTTTCCG
AACCGATGGCTGGACTATCTAATGGATTTTCGCTCAACGCCACAAAACTTGCCAAATCTTGTAGCAGCAA
TCTAGCTTTGTCGATATTCGTTTGTGTTTTGTTTTGTAATAAAGGTTCGACGTCGTTCAAAATATTATGC
GCTTTTGTATTTCTTTCATCACTGTCGTTAGTGTACAATTGACTCGACGTAAACACGTTAAATAGAGCTT
GGACATATTTAACATCGGGCGTGTTAGCTTTATTAGGCCGATTATCGTCGTCGTCCCAACCCTCGTCGTT
AGAAGTTGCTTCCGAAGACGATTTTGCCATAGCCACACGACGCCTATTAATTGTGTCGGCTAACACGTCC
GCGATCAAATTTGTAGTTGAGCTTTTTGGAATTGCGATCGCATAACTTCGTATAGCATACATTATACGAA
GTTATAAGCTCGGAACGCTGCGCTCGGTCGTTCGGCTGCGGCGAGCGGTATCAGCTCACTCAAAGGCGGT
AATACGGTTATCCACAGAATCAGGGGATAACGCAGGAAAGAACATGTGAGCAAAAGGCCAGCAAAAGGCC
AGGAACCGTAAAAAGGCCGCGTTGCTGGCGTTTTTCCATAGGCTCCGCCCCCTGACGAGCATCACAAAAA
TCGACGCTCAAGTCAGAGGTGGCGAAACCCGACAGGACTATAAAGATACCAGGCGTTTCCCCCTGGAAGC
TCCCTCGTGCGCTCTCCTGTTCCGACCCTGCCGCTTACCGGATACCTGTCCGCCTTTCTCCCTTCGGGAA
GCGTGGCGCTTTCTCATAGCTCACGCTGTAGGTATCTCAGTTCGGTGTAGGTCGTTCGCTCCAAGCTGGG
CTGTGTGCACGAACCCCCCGTTCAGCCCGACCGCTGCGCCTTATCCGGTAACTATCGTCTTGAGTCCAAC
CCGGTAAGACACGACTTATCGCCACTGGCAGCAGCCACTGGTAACAGGATTAGCAGAGCGAGGTATGTAG
GCGGTGCTACAGAGTTCTTGAAGTGGTGGCCTAACTACGGCTACACTAGAAGAACAGTATTTGGTATCTG
CGCTCTGCTGAAGCCAGTTACCTTCGGAAAAAGAGTTGGTAGCTCTTGATCCGGCAAACAAACCACCGCT
GGTAGCGGTGGTTTTTTTGTTTGCAAGCAGCAGATTACGCGCAGAAAAAAAGGATCTCAAGAAGATCCTT
TGTTACCAATGCTTAATCAGTGAGGCACCTATCTCAGCGATCTGTCTATTTCGTTCATCCATAGTTGCCT
GACTCCCCGTCGTGTAGATAACTACGATACGGGAGGGCTTACCATCTGGCCCCAGTGCTGCAATGATACC
GCGAGACCCACGCTCACCGGCTCCAGATTTATCAGCAATAAACCAGCCAGCCGGAAGGGCCGAGCGCAGA
AGTGGTCCTGCAACTTTATCCGCCTCCATCCAGTCTATTAATTGTTGCCGGGAAGCTAGAGTAAGTAGTT
CGCCAGTTAATAGTTTGCGCAACGTTGTTGCCATTGCTACAGGCATCGTGGTGTCACGCTCGTCGTTTGG
TATGGCTTCATTCAGCTCCGGTTCCCAACGATCAAGGCGAGTTACATGATCCCCCATGTTGTGCAAAAAA
GCGGTTAGCTCCTTCGGTCCTCCGATCGTTGTCAGAAGTAAGTTGGCCGCAGTGTTATCACTCATGGTTA
TGGCAGCACTGCATAATTCTCTTACTGTCATGCCATCCGTAAGATGCTTTTCTGTGACTGGTGAGTACTC
AACCAAGTCATTCTGAGAATAGTGTATGCGGCGACCGAGTTGCTCTTGCCCGGCGTCAATACGGGATAAT
ACCGCGCCACATAGCAGAACTTTAAAAGTGCTCATCATTGGAAAACGTTCTTCGGGGCGAAAACTCTCAA
GGATCTTACCGCTGTTGAGATCCAGTTCGATGTAACCCACTCGTGCACCCAACTGATCTTCAGCATCTTT
TACTTTCACCAGCGTTTCTGGGTGAGCAAAAACAGGAAGGCAAAATGCCGCAAAAAAGGGAATAAGGGCG
ACACGGAAATGTTGAATACTCATACTCTTCCTTTTTCAATATTATTGAAGCATTTATCAGGGTTATTGTC
TCATGTCCGCGCGTT
Features (pLannotate 1.2.2; 21 found; start..end, strand, type, name):
      4..39      +  CDS            lef2 (fragment): baculovirus late expression factor 2
    181..1008    +  misc_recomb    baculovirus recombination region (lef2/ORF603): contains ORF603 and part of lef2
   1020..1379    +  enhancer       CMV enhancer (fragment): human cytomegalovirus immediate early enhancer
   1381..1580    +  promoter       CMV promoter: human cytomegalovirus (CMV) immediate early promoter
   1732..1862    +  intron         chimeric intron (fragment): chimera between introns from chicken β-actin and rabbit β-globin
   1931..1949    +  promoter       T7 promoter: promoter for bacteriophage T7 RNA polymerase
   1950..1974    +  protein_bind   lac operator: The lac repressor binds to the lac operator to inhibit transcription in E. coli. This inhibition can be relieved by adding lactose or isopropyl-β-D-thiogalactopyranoside (IPTG). lac repressor encoded by lacI
   1990..2099    +  promoter       p10 promoter: baculovirus promoter for expression in insect cells
   2116..2139    +  CDS            3xFLAG (fragment): three tandem FLAG® epitope tags
   2153..2857    +  CDS            mCherry: mCherry is a basic (constitutively fluorescent) red fluorescent protein published in 2004, derived from Discosoma sp.. It is reported to be a very rapidly-maturing monomer with low acid sensitivity.
   2873..3202    +  CDS            sspB (fragment): SSPB_HAEIN - Experimental evidence at protein level: Swiss-Prot protein existence level 1. Also stimulates degradation of the N-terminus of RseA (residues 1-108, alone or in complex with sigma-E) by ClpX-ClpP in a non-ssrA-mediated fashion. From Haemophilus influenzae (strain ATCC 51907 / DSM 11121 / KW20 / Rd).
   3248..3280    +  CDS            HSV tag: HSV (herpes simplex virus) epitope tag
   3290..3307    +  CDS            6xHis: 6xHis affinity tag
   3322..3390    +  CDS            HBB (fragment): HBB_PONPY - Experimental evidence at transcript level: Swiss-Prot protein existence level 2. Involved in oxygen transport from the lung to the various peripheral tissues. From Pongo pygmaeus (Bornean orangutan).
   3465..3520    +  polyA_signal   β-globin poly(A) signal: rabbit β-globin polyadenylation signal (Gil and Proudfoot, 1987)
   3608..3655    +  terminator     T7 terminator: transcription terminator for bacteriophage T7 RNA polymerase
   3668..4373    +  misc_recomb    baculovirus recombination region (ORF1629): contains part of ORF1629
   4382..4415    +  protein_bind   loxP: Cre-mediated recombination occurs in the 8-bp core sequence (GCATACAT). Cre recombinase
   4583..5170    -  rep_origin     ori: high-copy-number ColE1/pMB1/pBR322/pUC origin of replication
   5183..6043    -  CDS            AmpR: β-lactamase; bla; confers resistance to ampicillin, carbenicillin, and related antibiotics
   6044..6095    -  promoter       AmpR promoter (fragment): bla
