[The description below was written by a language model from this plasmid's Addgene catalogue record and pLannotate feature annotations shown in this document.]
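Description:
Negative Control Binder is a 6.1 kb mammalian expression plasmid built on the pTriEx backbone, a multi-host vector that stacks three promoter systems upstream of a single open reading frame. A CMV enhancer/promoter with a chimeric chicken β-actin/rabbit β-globin intron fragment drives expression in mammalian cells. A T7 promoter with a lac operator permits inducible expression in E. coli, and a baculovirus p10 promoter serves insect cells. Flanking baculovirus recombination regions (lef2/ORF603 and ORF1629) allow transfer of the cassette into a baculovirus genome. A loxP site is also present downstream of the cassette. Transcripts end at a rabbit β-globin polyadenylation signal or, for T7 transcripts, at the T7 terminator. The plasmid is propagated in E. coli at high copy from a ColE1/pUC-type origin and selected with ampicillin through the β-lactamase gene.

The insert encodes an N-terminal FLAG epitope followed by the red fluorescent protein mCherry fused to SspB from Haemophilus influenzae, the adaptor protein that normally recognises the SsrA peptide. This SspB carries Y11K and A15E substitutions that reduce homodimerization, plus an A70Q substitution that greatly lowers its affinity for SsrA. Backbone-derived HSV and 6xHis tag sequences are annotated downstream of SspB, but the record does not say whether they are translated in frame with the fusion.

The construct comes from work on biosensors in which a conformational change in a target protein exposes a peptide that a fluorescent binder then recognises in live cells. Because this binder is deficient in SsrA binding, it serves as the negative control for the functional SspB binder, showing how much signal arises without the specific peptide interaction.
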