Addgene plasmid #179140: Negative Control Binder
Purpose: Binder: SspB that carries two point mutations reducing homodimerization(Y11K/A15E, residue numbering from pdb: 1ou9) and an additionional A70Q mutation greatly reduces affinity for SsrA peptide
Depositing lab: Klaus Hahn. Depositing organization: University of North Carolina at Chapel Hill. Publication: Biosensors based on peptide exposure show single molecule conformations in live cells. Liu B, Stone OJ, Pablo M, Herron JC, Nogueira AT, Dagliyan O, Grimm JB, Lavis LD, Elston TC, Hahn KM. Cell. 2021 Oct 28;184(22):5670-5685.e23. doi: 10.1016/j.cell.2021.09.026. Epub 2021 Oct 11. PubMed 34637702.
Backbone
  Vector backbone: pTriEx
  Backbone size w/o insert (bp): 5000
  Total vector size (bp): 6105
  Vector type: Mammalian Expression
Growth in bacteria
  Bacterial resistance: Ampicillin, 100 μg/mL
  Growth temperature: 37°C
  Growth strain: DH5alpha
  Copy number: High Copy
Gene/Insert
  Gene/Insert name: SspB (alt name: Binder)
  Species: Haemophilus influenzae
  Insert size (bp): 1092
  Mutation: Y11K/A15E, residue numbering from pdb: 1ou9. Additionional A70Q mutation greatly reduces affinity for SsrA peptide
  Tag / fusion protein: mCherry (N terminal on insert); FLAG (N terminal on insert)
Terms and licenses: Academic/Nonprofit Terms; Industry Terms: Not Available to Industry
How to cite: Negative Control Binder was a gift from Klaus Hahn (Addgene plasmid # 179140 ; http://n2t.net/addgene:179140 ; RRID:Addgene_179140)
